>Addgene plasmid #84911 | pcDNA3.2 TDP-43 YFP | addgene full sequence | sequence record 375252 | Addgene NGS Result
CCCTATGGTGCACTCTCAGTACAATCTGCTCTGATGCCGCATAGTTAAGCCAGTATCTGCTCCCTGCTTG
TGTGTTGGAGGTCGCTGAGTAGTGCGCGAGCAAAATTTAAGCTACAACAAGGCAAGGCTTGACCGACAAT
TGCATGAAGAATCTGCTTAGGGTTAGGCGTTTTGCGCTGCTTCGCGATGTACGGGCCAGATATACGCGTT
GACATTGATTATTGACTAGTTATTAATAGTAATCAATTACGGGGTCATTAGTTCATAGCCCATATATGGA
GTTCCGCGTTACATAACTTACGGTAAATGGCCCGCCTGGCTGACCGCCCAACGACCCCCGCCCATTGACG
TCAATAATGACGTATGTTCCCATAGTAACGCCAATAGGGACTTTCCATTGACGTCAATGGGTGGAGTATT
TACGGTAAACTGCCCACTTGGCAGTACATCAAGTGTATCATATGCCAAGTACGCCCCCTATTGACGTCAA
TGACGGTAAATGGCCCGCCTGGCATTATGCCCAGTACATGACCTTATGGGACTTTCCTACTTGGCAGTAC
ATCTACGTATTAGTCATCGCTATTACCATGGTGATGCGGTTTTGGCAGTACATCAATGGGCGTGGATAGC
GGTTTGACTCACGGGGATTTCCAAGTCTCCACCCCATTGACGTCAATGGGAGTTTGTTTTGGCACCAAAA
TCAACGGGACTTTCCAAAATGTCGTAACAACTCCGCCCCATTGACGCAAATGGGCGGTAGGCGTGTACGG
TGGGAGGTCTATATAAGCAGAGCTCTCTGGCTAACTAGAGAACCCACTGCTTACTGGCTTATCGAAATTA
ATACGACTCACTATAGGGAGACCCAAGCTGGCTAGTTAAGCTATCAACAAGTTTGTACAAAAAAGCAGGC
TTCGAAGGAGATAACAAAATGTCTGAATATATTCGGGTAACCGAAGATGAGAACGATGAGCCCATTGAAA
TACCATCGGAAGACGATGGGACGGTGCTGCTCTCCACGGTTACAGCCCAGTTTCCAGGGGCGTGTGGGCT
TCGCTACAGGAATCCAGTGTCTCAGTGTATGAGAGGTGTCCGGCTGGTAGAAGGAATTCTGCATGCCCCA
GATGCTGGCTGGGGAAATCTGGTGTATGTTGTCAACTATCCAAAAGATAACAAAAGAAAAATGGATGAGA
CAGATGCTTCATCAGCAGTGAAAGTGAAAAGAGCAGTCCAGAAAACATCCGATTTAATAGTGTTGGGTCT
CCCATGGAAAACAACCGAACAGGACCTGAAAGAGTATTTTAGTACCTTTGGAGAAGTTCTTATGGTGCAG
GTCAAGAAAGATCTTAAGACTGGTCATTCAAAGGGGTTTGGCTTTGTTCGTTTTACGGAATATGAAACAC
AAGTGAAAGTAATGTCACAGCGACATATGATAGATGGACGATGGTGTGACTGCAAACTTCCTAATTCTAA
GCAAAGCCAAGATGAGCCTTTGAGAAGCAGAAAAGTGTTTGTGGGGCGCTGTACAGAGGACATGACTGAG
GATGAGCTGCGGGAGTTCTTCTCTCAGTACGGGGATGTGATGGATGTCTTCATCCCCAAGCCATTCAGGG
CCTTTGCCTTTGTTACATTTGCAGATGATCAGATTGCGCAGTCTCTTTGTGGAGAGGACTTGATCATTAA
AGGAATCAGCGTTCATATATCCAATGCCGAACCTAAGCACAATAGCAATAGACAGTTAGAAAGAAGTGGA
AGATTTGGTGGTAATCCAGGTGGCTTTGGGAATCAGGGTGGATTTGGTAATAGCAGAGGGGGTGGAGCTG
GTTTGGGAAACAATCAAGGTAGTAATATGGGTGGTGGGATGAACTTTGGTGCGTTCAGCATTAATCCAGC
CATGATGGCTGCCGCCCAGGCAGCACTACAGAGCAGTTGGGGTATGATGGGCATGTTAGCCAGCCAGCAG
AACCAGTCAGGCCCATCGGGTAATAACCAAAACCAAGGCAACATGCAGAGGGAGCCAAACCAGGCCTTCG
GTTCTGGAAATAACTCTTATAGTGGCTCTAATTCTGGTGCAGCAATTGGTTGGGGATCAGCATCCAATGC
AGGGTCGGGCAGTGGTTTTAATGGAGGCTTTGGCTCAAGCATGGATTCTAAGTCTTCTGGCTGGGGAATG
AAGCTTATCGATAGCAAGGGCGAGGAGCTGTTCACCGGGGTGGTGCCCATCCTGGTCGAGCTGGACGGCG
ACGTAAACGGCCACAAGTTCAGCGTGTCCGGCGAGGGCGAGGGCGATGCCACCTACGGCAAGCTGACCCT
GAAGTTCATCTGCACCACCGGCAAGCTGCCCGTGCCCTGGCCCACCCTCGTGACCACCTTCGGCTACGGC
CTGCAGTGCTTCGCCCGCTACCCCGACCACATGAAGCAGCACGACTTCTTCAAGTCCGCCATGCCCGAAG
GCTACGTCCAGGAGCGCACCATCTTCTTCAAGGACGACGGCAACTACAAGACCCGCGCCGAGGTGAAGTT
CGAGGGCGACACCCTGGTGAACCGCATCGAGCTGAAGGGCATCGACTTCAAGGAGGACGGCAACATCCTG
GGGCACAAGCTGGAGTACAACTACAACAGCCACAACGTCTATATCATGGCCGACAAGCAGAAGAACGGCA
TCAAGGTGAACTTCAAGATCCGCCACAACATCGAGGACGGCAGCGTGCAGCTCGCCGACCACTACCAGCA
GAACACCCCCATCGGCGACGGCCCCGTGCTGCTGCCCGACAACCACTACCTGAGCTACCAGTCCGCCCTG
AGCAAAGACCCCAACGAGAAGCGCGATCACATGGTCCTGCTGGAGTTCGTGACCGCCGCCGGGATCACTC
TCGGCATGGACGAGCTGTACAAGAGATCTATCTAGGACCCAGCTTTCTTGTACAAAGTGGTTGATCTAGA
GGGCCCGCGGTTCGAAGGTAAGCCTATCCCTAACCCTCTCCTCGGTCTCGATTCTACGCGTACCGGTTAG
TAATGAGTTTAAACGGGGGAGGCTAACTGAAACACGGAAGGAGACAATACCGGAAGGAACCCGCGCTATG
ACGGCAATAAAAAGACAGAATAAAACGCACGGGTGTTGGGTCGTTTGTTCATAAACGCGGGGTTCGGTCC
CAGGGCTGGCACTCTGTCGATACCCCACCGAGACCCCATTGGGGCCAATACGCCCGCGTTTCTTCCTTTT
CCCCACCCCACCCCCCAAGTTCGGGTGAAGGCCCAGGGCTCGCAGCCAACGTCGGGGCGGCAGGCCCTGC
CATAGCAGATCTGCGCAGCTGGGGCTCTAGGGGGTATCCCC
[124 nt withheld, positions 3332-3455]
C
[91 nt withheld, positions 3457-3547]
A
[49 nt withheld, positions 3549-3597]
CCTTTGACGTTGGAGTCCACGTTCTTT
[37 nt withheld, positions 3625-3661]
ACCCTATCTCGGTCTATTCTTTTGATTTATAAGGGATTTTGCCGATTTCGGCCTATTGGTTAAAAAATGA
GCTGATTTAACAAAAATTTAACGCGAATTAATTCTGTGGAATGTGTGTCAGTTAGGGTGTGGAAAGTCCC
CAGGCTCCCCAGCAGGCAGAAGTATGCAAAGCATGCATCTCAATTAGTCAGCAACCAGGTGTGGAAAGTC
CCCAGGCTCCCCAGCAGGCAGAAGTATGCAAAGCATGCATCTCAATTAGTCAGCAACCATAGTCCCGCCC
CTAACTCCGCCCATCCCGCCCCTAACTCCGCCCAGTTCCGCCCATTCTCCGCCCCATGGCTGACTAATTT
TTTTTATTTATGCAGAGGCCGAGGCCGCCTCTGCCTCTGAGCTATTCCAGAAGTAGTGAGGAGGCTTTTT
TGGAGGCCTAGGCTTTTGCAAAAAGCTCCCGGGAGCTTGTATATCCATTTTCGGATCTGATCAAGAGACA
GGATGAGGATCGTTTCGCATGATTGAACAAGATGGATTGCACGCAGGTTCTCCGGCCGCTTGGGTGGAGA
GGCTATTCGGCTATGACTGGGCACAACAGACAATCGGCTGCTCTGATGCCGCCGTGTTCCGGCTGTCAGC
GCAGGGGCGCCCGGTTCTTTTTGTCAAGACCGACCTGTCCGGTGCCCTGAATGAACTGCAGGACGAGGCA
GCGCGGCTATCGTGGCTGGCCACGACGGGCGTTCCTTGCGCAGCTGTGCTCGACGTTGTCACTGAAGCGG
GAAGGGACTGGCTGCTATTGGGCGAAGTGCCGGGGCAGGATCTCCTGTCATCTCACCTTGCTCCTGCCGA
GAAAGTATCCATCATGGCTGATGCAATGCGGCGGCTGCATACGCTTGATCCGGCTACCTGCCCATTCGAC
CACCAAGCGAAACATCGCATCGAGCGAGCACGTACTCGGATGGAAGCCGGTCTTGTCGATCAGGATGATC
TGGACGAAGAGCATCAGGGGCTCGCGCCAGCCGAACTGTTCGCCAGGCTCAAGGCGCGCATGCCCGACGG
CGAGGATCTCGTCGTGACCCATGGCGATGCCTGCTTGCCGAATATCATGGTGGAAAATGGCCGCTTTTCT
GGATTCATCGACTGTGGCCGGCTGGGTGTGGCGGACCGCTATCAGGACATAGCGTTGGCTACCCGTGATA
TTGCTGAAGAGCTTGGCGGCGAATGGGCTGACCGCTTCCTCGTGCTTTACGGTATCGCCGCTCCCGATTC
GCAGCGCATCGCCTTCTATCGCCTTCTTGACGAGTTCTTCTGAGCGGGACTCTGGGGTTCGCGAAATGAC
CGACCAAGCGACGCCCAACCTGCCATCACGAGATTTCGATTCCACCGCCGCCTTCTATGAAAGGTTGGGC
TTCGGAATCGTTTTCCGGGACGCCGGCTGGATGATCCTCCAGCGCGGGGATCTCATGCTGGAGTTCTTCG
CCCACCCCAACTTGTTTATTGCAGCTTATAATGGTTACAAATAAAGCAATAGCATCACAAATTTCACAAA
TAAAGCATTTTTTTCACTGCATTCTAGTTGTGGTTTGTCCAAACTCATCAATGTATCTTATCATGTCTGT
ATACCGTCGACCTCTAGCTAGAGCTTGGCGTAATCATGGTCATAGCTGTTTCCTGTGTGAAATTGTTATC
CGCTCACAATTCCACACAACATACGAGCCGGAAGCATAAAGTGTAAAGCCTGGGGTGCCTAATGAGTGAG
CTAACTCACATTAATTGCGTTGCGCTCACTGCCCGCTTTCCAGTCGGGAAACCTGTCGTGCCAGCTGCAT
TAATGAATCGGCCAACGCGCGGGGAGAGGCGGTTTGCGTATTGGGCGCTCTTCCGCTTCCTCGCTCACTG
ACTCGCTGCGCTCGGTCGTTCGGCTGCGGCGAGCGGTATCAGCTCACTCAAAGGCGGTAATACGGTTATC
CACAGAATCAGGGGATAACGCAGGAAAGAACATGTGAGCAAAAGGCCAGCAAAAGGCCAGGAACCGTAAA
AAGGCCGCGTTGCTGGCGTTTTTCCATAGGCTCCGCCCCCCTGACGAGCATCACAAAAATCGACGCTCAA
GTCAGAGGTGGCGAAACCCGACAGGACTATAAAGATACCAGGCGTTTCCCCCTGGAAGCTCCCTCGTGCG
CTCTCCTGTTCCGACCCTGCCGCTTACCGGATACCTGTCCGCCTTTCTCCCTTCGGGAAGCGTGGCGCTT
TCTCATAGCTCACGCTGTAGGTATCTCAGTTCGGTGTAGGTCGTTCGCTCCAAGCTGGGCTGTGTGCACG
AACCCCCCGTTCAGCCCGACCGCTGCGCCTTATCCGGTAACTATCGTCTTGAGTCCAACCCGGTAAGACA
CGACTTATCGCCACTGGCAGCAGCCACTGGTAACAGGATTAGCAGAGCGAGGTATGTAGGCGGTGCTACA
GAGTTCTTGAAGTGGTGGCCTAACTACGGCTACACTAGAAGAACAGTATTTGGTATCTGCGCTCTGCTGA
AGCCAGTTACCTTCGGAAAAAGAGTTGGTAGCTCTTGATCCGGCAAACAAACCACCGCTGGTAGCGGTGG
TTTTTTTGTTTGCAAGCAGCAGATTACGCGCAGAAAAAAAGGATCTCAAGAAGATCCTTTGATCTTTTCT
ACGGGGTCTGACGCTCAGTGGAACGAAAACTCACGTTAAGGGATTTTGGTCATGAGATTATCAAAAAGGA
TCTTCACCTAGATCCTTTTAAATTAAAAATGAAGTTTTAAATCAATCTAAAGTATATATGAGTAAACTTG
GTCTGACAGTTACCAATGCTTAATCAGTGAGGCACCTATCTCAGCGATCTGTCTATTTCGTTCATCCATA
GTTGCCTGACTCCCCGTCGTGTAGATAACTACGATACGGGAGGGCTTACCATCTGGCCCCAGTGCTGCAA
TGATACCGCGAGACCCACGCTCACCGGCTCCAGATTTATCAGCAATAAACCAGCCAGCCGGAAGGGCCGA
GCGCAGAAGTGGTCCTGCAACTTTATCCGCCTCCATCCAGTCTATTAATTGTTGCCGGGAAGCTAGAGTA
AGTAGTTCGCCAGTTAATAGTTTGCGCAACGTTGTTGCCATTGCTACAGGCATCGTGGTGTCACGCTCGT
CGTTTGGTATGGCTTCATTCAGCTCCGGTTCCCAACGATCAAGGCGAGTTACATGATCCCCCATGTTGTG
CAAAAAAGCGGTTAGCTCCTTCGGTCCTCCGATCGTTGTCAGAAGTAAGTTGGCCGCAGTGTTATCACTC
ATGGTTATGGCAGCACTGCATAATTCTCTTACTGTCATGCCATCCGTAAGATGCTTTTCTGTGACTGGTG
AGTACTCAACCAAGTCATTCTGAGAATAGTGTATGCGGCGACCGAGTTGCTCTTGCCCGGCGTCAATACG
GGATAATACCGCGCCACATAGCAGAACTTTAAAAGTGCTCATCATTGGAAAACGTTCTTCGGGGCGAAAA
CTCTCAAGGATCTTACCGCTGTTGAGATCCAGTTCGATGTAACCCACTCGTGCACCCAACTGATCTTCAG
CATCTTTTACTTTCACCAGCGTTTCTGGGTGAGCAAAAACAGGAAGGCAAAATGCCGCAAAAAAGGGAAT
AAGGGCGACACGGAAATGTTGAATACTCATACTCTTCCTTTTTCAATATTATTGAAGCATTTATCAGGGT
TATTGTCTCATGAGCGGATACATATTTGAATGTATTTAGAAAAATAAACAAATAGGGGTTCCGCGCACAT
TTCCCCGAAAAGTGCCACCTGACGTCGACGGATCGGGAGATCTCCCGATC
Features (pLannotate 1.2.2; 24 found; start..end, strand, type, name):
      4..56      -  misc_feature   bom (fragment): basis of mobility region from pBR322
    211..590     +  enhancer       CMV enhancer: human cytomegalovirus immediate early enhancer
    591..794     +  promoter       CMV promoter: human cytomegalovirus (CMV) immediate early promoter
    790..823     +  LTR            5' LTR (truncated) (fragment): truncated 5' long terminal repeat (LTR) from HIV-1
    839..857     +  promoter       T7 promoter: promoter for bacteriophage T7 RNA polymerase
    887..911     +  protein_bind   attB1: mutant version of attB; recombination site for the Gateway® BP reaction BP Clonase™
    929..2170    +  CDS            TARDBP: TADBP_HUMAN - Also known as TDP43. Experimental evidence at protein level: Swiss-Prot protein existence level 1. RNA-binding protein that is involved in various steps of RNA biogenesis and processing (PubMed:23519609). Preferentially binds, via its two RNA recognition motifs RRM1 and RRM2, to GU-repeats on RNA molecules predominantly localized within long introns and in the 3'UTR of mRNAs (PubMed:23519609, PubMed:24240615, PubMed:24464995). In turn, regulates the splicing of many non-coding and protein-coding RNAs including proteins involved in neuronal survival, as well as mRNAs that encode p
   2183..2893    +  CDS            EYFP: EYFP is a basic (constitutively fluorescent) green/yellow fluorescent protein published in 1996, derived from Aequorea victoria. It is reported to be a very rapidly-maturing weak dimer with high acid sensitivity.
   2907..2931    -  protein_bind   attB2: mutant version of attB; recombination site for the Gateway® BP reaction BP Clonase™
   2957..2998    +  CDS            V5 tag: epitope tag from simian virus 5
   3082..3130    +  polyA_signal   HSV TK poly(A) signal: herpes simplex virus thymidine kinase polyadenylation signal (Cole and Stacy, 1985)
   3221..3237    -  polyA_signal   bGH poly(A) signal (fragment): bovine growth hormone polyadenylation signal
   3332..3760    +  rep_origin     f1 ori (sequence partly withheld): f1 bacteriophage origin of replication; arrow indicates direction of (+) strand synthesis
   3774..4103    +  promoter       SV40 promoter: SV40 enhancer and early promoter
   4170..4961    +  CDS            neo: KKA2_KLEPN - Also known as kan, nptII. Experimental evidence at protein level: Swiss-Prot protein existence level 1. Resistance to kanamycin, neomycin, paromomycin, ribostamycin, butirosin and gentamicin B. From Klebsiella pneumoniae.
   4987..5145    +  CDS            ble (fragment): BLE_KLEPN - Experimental evidence at protein level: Swiss-Prot protein existence level 1. Binding protein with a strong affinity to the bleomycin family of antibiotics. Binds to CL990; an antimitotic-antibiotic compound. From Klebsiella pneumoniae.
   5140..5261    +  polyA_signal   SV40 poly(A) signal: SV40 polyadenylation signal
   5334..5350    -  protein_bind   lac operator: The lac repressor binds to the lac operator to inhibit transcription in E. coli. This inhibition can be relieved by adding lactose or isopropyl-β-D-thiogalactopyranoside (IPTG). lac repressor encoded by lacI
   5358..5388    -  promoter       lac promoter: promoter for the E. coli lac operon
   5403..5424    -  protein_bind   CAP binding site: CAP binding activates transcription in the presence of cAMP. E. coli catabolite activator protein
   5437..5529    -  CDS            lacI (fragment): lac repressor; lacI; The lac repressor binds to the lac operator to inhibit transcription in E. coli. This inhibition can be relieved by adding lactose or isopropyl-β-D-thiogalactopyranoside (IPTG).
   5712..6300    -  rep_origin     ori: high-copy-number ColE1/pMB1/pBR322/pUC origin of replication
   6471..7331    -  CDS            AmpR: β-lactamase; bla; confers resistance to ampicillin, carbenicillin, and related antibiotics
   7332..7436    -  promoter       AmpR promoter: bla
