[The description below was written by a language model from this plasmid's Addgene catalogue record and pLannotate feature annotations shown in this document.]
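Description:
pcDNA3.2 TDP-43 YFP is a mammalian expression plasmid of about 7.5 kb, made by Gateway recombination into the pcDNA3.2 DEST destination vector. It is propagated in E. coli through a high-copy ColE1/pUC-type origin and selected with ampicillin via the AmpR (β-lactamase) gene and its own promoter. An f1 phage origin is also present. For selection in mammalian cells, the backbone carries a neomycin/kanamycin phosphotransferase gene driven by the SV40 enhancer and early promoter and followed by an SV40 polyadenylation signal, which would allow G418 selection of stable transfectants. Several short annotated fragments (bom, lacI, ble, a bGH poly(A) fragment and a truncated HIV-1 LTR match) look like backbone remnants or annotation artefacts rather than functional elements.

The payload is the human TARDBP coding sequence, which encodes the RNA-binding protein TDP-43, followed closely by EYFP to give a C-terminal fluorescent fusion. This cassette lies between attB1 and attB2 sites, the footprint of the Gateway reaction. It is transcribed from the human CMV immediate-early enhancer and promoter and terminated by the HSV thymidine kinase polyadenylation signal. A T7 promoter upstream of attB1 could support in vitro transcription. A V5 epitope sequence from the backbone lies downstream of attB2, but the record lists only YFP as a tag and does not say whether V5 is translated in frame with the fusion.

The stated purpose is expression of TDP-43-YFP in mammalian cells. Such a fusion allows the protein's localisation and abundance to be followed by fluorescence. The associated publication concerns ataxin-2 polyglutamine expansions and ALS risk, which matches the role of TDP-43 as an ALS-linked protein.
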