Addgene plasmid #84911: pcDNA3.2 TDP-43 YFP
Purpose: expression of TDP-43 YFP in mammalian cells
Depositing lab: Aaron Gitler. Depositing organization: University of Pennsylvania. Publication: Ataxin-2 intermediate-length polyglutamine expansions are associated with increased risk for ALS. Elden AC, Kim HJ, Hart MP, Chen-Plotkin AS, Johnson BS, Fang X, Armakola M, Geser F, Greene R, Lu MM, Padmanabhan A, Clay-Falcone D, McCluskey L, Elman L, Juhr D, Gruber PJ, Rub U, Auburger G, Trojanowski JQ, Lee VM, Van Deerlin VM, Bonini NM, Gitler AD. Nature. 2010 Aug 26;466(7310):1069-75. doi: 10.1038/nature09320. PubMed 20740007.
Backbone
  Vector backbone: pcDNA3.2 DEST
  Vector type: Mammalian Expression
Growth in bacteria
  Bacterial resistance: Ampicillin, 100 μg/mL
  Growth temperature: 37°C
  Growth strain: DH5alpha
  Copy number: Unknown
Gene/Insert
  Gene/Insert name: TDP-43 (alt name: TARDBP)
  Species: H. sapiens (human)
  Entrez Gene: TARDBP (a.k.a. ALS10, TDP-43)
  Promoter: CMV
  Tag / fusion protein: YFP (C terminal on insert)
  Cloning method: Gateway Cloning
  Sequencing primers: 5′ CMV-F; 3′ TK-pA-R
Terms and licenses: Academic/Nonprofit Terms; Industry Terms: Not Available to Industry
How to cite: pcDNA3.2 TDP-43 YFP was a gift from Aaron Gitler (Addgene plasmid # 84911 ; http://n2t.net/addgene:84911 ; RRID:Addgene_84911)
